>Addgene plasmid #70308 | R777-E024 Hs.CDK4-nostop | depositor full sequence | sequence record 125757 | Full Sequence
TTAACGCTAGCATGGATGTTTTCCCAGTCACGACGTTGTAAAACGACGGCCAGTCTTAAAATTCGAGCTC
GGTCCGAGGATCCGAAATAATGATTTTATTTTGACTGATAGTGACCTGTTCGTTGCAACAAATTGATAAG
CAATGCTTTTTTATAATGCCAACTTTGTACAAAAAAGTTGGCACCATGGCTACCTCTCGATATGAGCCAG
TGGCTGAAATTGGTGTCGGTGCCTATGGGACAGTGTACAAGGCCCGTGATCCCCACAGTGGCCACTTTGT
GGCCCTCAAGAGTGTGAGAGTCCCCAATGGAGGAGGAGGTGGAGGAGGCCTTCCCATCAGCACAGTTCGT
GAGGTGGCTTTACTGAGGCGACTGGAGGCTTTTGAGCATCCCAATGTTGTCCGGCTGATGGACGTCTGTG
CCACATCCCGAACTGACCGGGAGATCAAGGTAACCCTGGTGTTTGAGCATGTAGACCAGGACCTAAGGAC
ATATCTGGACAAGGCACCCCCACCAGGCTTGCCAGCCGAAACGATCAAGGATCTGATGCGCCAGTTTCTA
AGAGGCCTAGATTTCCTTCATGCCAATTGCATCGTTCACCGAGATCTGAAGCCAGAGAACATTCTGGTGA
CAAGTGGTGGAACAGTCAAGCTGGCTGACTTTGGCCTGGCCAGAATCTACAGCTACCAGATGGCACTTAC
ACCCGTGGTTGTTACACTCTGGTACCGAGCTCCCGAAGTTCTTCTGCAGTCCACATATGCAACACCTGTG
GACATGTGGAGTGTTGGCTGTATCTTTGCAGAGATGTTTCGTCGAAAGCCTCTCTTCTGTGGAAACTCTG
AAGCCGACCAGTTGGGCAAAATCTTTGACCTGATTGGGCTGCCTCCAGAGGATGACTGGCCTCGAGATGT
ATCCCTGCCCCGTGGAGCCTTTCCCCCCAGAGGGCCCCGCCCAGTGCAGTCGGTGGTACCTGAGATGGAG
GAGTCGGGAGCACAGCTGCTGCTGGAAATGCTGACTTTTAACCCACACAAGCGAATCTCTGCCTTTCGAG
CTCTGCAGCACTCTTATCTACATAAGGATGAAGGTAATCCGGAGTCAACTTTCTTGTACAAAGTTGGCAT
TATAGGAAAGCATTGCTTATCAATTTGTTGCAACGAACAGGTCACTATCAGTCAAAATAAAATCATTATT
TGCATGCAAGCTTAGATCCTCTAGACCAGCCAGGACAGAAATGCCTCGACTTCGCTGCTACCCAAGGTTG
CCGGGTGACGCACACCGTGGAAACGGATGAAGGCACGAACCCAGTGGACATAAGCCTGTTCGGTTCGTAA
GCTGTAATGCAAGTAGCGTATGCGCTCACGCAACTGGTCCAGAACCTTGACCGAACGCAGCGGTGGTAAC
GGCGCAGTGGCGGTTTTCATGGCTTGTTATGACTGTTTTTTTGGGGTACAGTCTATGCCTCGGGCATCCA
AGCAGCAAGCGCGTTACGCCGTGGGTCGATGTTTGATGTTATGGAGCAGCAACGATGTTACGCAGCAGGG
CAGTCGCCCTAAAACAAAGTTAAACATTATGAGGGAAGCGGTGATCGCCGAAGTATCGACTCAACTATCA
GAGGTAGTTGGCGTCATCGAGCGCCATCTCGAACCGACGTTGCTGGCCGTACATTTGTACGGCTCCGCAG
TGGATGGCGGCCTGAAGCCACACAGTGATATTGATTTGCTGGTTACGGTGACCGTAAGGCTTGATGAAAC
AACGCGGCGAGCTTTGATCAACGACCTTTTGGAAACTTCGGCTTCCCCTGGAGAGAGCGAGATTCTCCGC
GCTGTAGAAGTCACCATTGTTGTGCACGACGACATCATTCCGTGGCGTTATCCAGCTAAGCGCGAACTGC
AATTTGGAGAATGGCAGCGCAATGACATTCTTGCAGGTATCTTCGAGCCAGCCACGATCGACATTGATCT
GGCTATCTTGCTGACAAAAGCAAGAGAACATAGCGTTGCCTTGGTAGGTCCAGCGGCGGAGGAACTCTTT
GATCCGGTTCCTGAACAGGATCTATTTGAGGCGCTAAATGAAACCTTAACGCTATGGAACTCGCCGCCCG
ACTGGGCTGGCGATGAGCGAAATGTAGTGCTTACGTTGTCCCGCATTTGGTACAGCGCAGTAACCGGCAA
AATCGCGCCGAAGGATGTCGCTGCCGACTGGGCAATGGAGCGCCTGCCGGCCCAGTATCAGCCCGTCATA
CTTGAAGCTAGACAGGCTTATCTTGGACAAGAAGAAGATCGCTTGGCCTCGCGCGCAGATCAGTTGGAAG
AATTTGTCCACTACGTGAAAGGCGAGATCACCAAGGTAGTCGGCAAATAACCCTCGAGCCACCCATGACC
AAAATCCCTTAACGTGAGTTACGCGTCGTTCCACTGAGCGTCAGACCCCGTAGAAAAGATCAAAGGATCT
TCTTGAGATCCTTTTTTTCTGCGCGTAATCTGCTGCTTGCAAACAAAAAAACCACCGCTACCAGCGGTGG
TTTGTTTGCCGGATCAAGAGCTACCAACTCTTTTTCCGAAGGTAACTGGCTTCAGCAGAGCGCAGATACC
AAATACTGTCCTTCTAGTGTAGCCGTAGTTAGGCCACCACTTCAAGAACTCTGTAGCACCGCCTACATAC
CTCGCTCTGCTAATCCTGTTACCAGTGGCTGCTGCCAGTGGCGATAAGTCGTGTCTTACCGGGTTGGACT
CAAGACGATAGTTACCGGATAAGGCGCAGCGGTCGGGCTGAACGGGGGGTTCGTGCACACAGCCCAGCTT
GGAGCGAACGACCTACACCGAACTGAGATACCTACAGCGTGAGCATTGAGAAAGCGCCACGCTTCCCGAA
GGGAGAAAGGCGGACAGGTATCCGGTAAGCGGCAGGGTCGGAACAGGAGAGCGCACGAGGGAGCTTCCAG
GGGGAAACGCCTGGTATCTTTATAGTCCTGTCGGGTTTCGCCACCTCTGACTTGAGCGTCGATTTTTGTG
ATGCTCGTCAGGGGGGCGGAGCCTATGGAAAAACGCCAGCAACGCGGCCTTTTTACGGTTCCTGGCCTTT
TGCTGGCCTTTTGCTCACATGTTCTTTCCTGCGTTATCCCCTGATTCTGTGGATAACCGTATTACCGCCT
TTGAGTGAGCTGATACCGCTCGCCGCAGCCGAACGACCGAGCGCAGCGAGTCAGTGAGCGAGGAAGCGGA
AGAGCGCCCAATACGCAAACCGCCTCTCCCCGCGCGTTGGCCGATTCATTAATGCAGCTGGCACGACAGG
TTTCCCGACTGGAAAGCGGGCAGTGAGCGCAACGCAATTAATACGCGTACCGCTAGCCAGGAAGAGTTTG
TAGAAACGCAAAAAGGCCATCCGTCAGGATGGCCTTCTGCTTAGTTTGATGCCTGGCAGTTTATGGCGGG
CGTCCTGCCCGCCACCCTCCGGGCCGTTGCTTCACAACGTTCAAATCCGCTCCCGGCGGATTTGTCCTAC
TCAGGAGAGCGTTCACCGACAAACAACAGATAAAACGAAAGGCCCAGTCTTCCGACTGAGCCTTTCGTTT
TATTTGATGCCTGGCAGTTCCCTACTCTCGCG
Features (pLannotate 1.2.2; 11 found; start..end, strand, type, name):
     18..54      -  CDS            lacZα (fragment): LacZα fragment of β-galactosidase; lacZ fragment
     85..180     +  protein_bind   attL3: mutant version of attL; recombination site for the Gateway® LR reaction LR Clonase™
    186..1094    +  CDS            CDK4: CDK4_HUMAN - Experimental evidence at protein level: Swiss-Prot protein existence level 1. Ser/Thr-kinase component of cyclin D-CDK4 (DC) complexes that phosphorylate and inhibit members of the retinoblastoma (RB) protein family including RB1 and regulate the cell-cycle during G(1)/S transition. Phosphorylation of RB1 allows dissociation of the transcription factor E2F from the RB/E2F complexes and the subsequent transcription of E2F target genes which are responsible for the progression through the G(1) phase. Hypophosphorylates RB1 in early G(1) phase. Cyclin D-CDK4 complexes are major integ
   1099..1192    -  protein_bind   attL2 (fragment): mutant version of attL; recombination site for the Gateway® LR reaction LR Clonase™
   1307..1330    +  promoter       Pc promoter (fragment): intI1 (promoter lies within the coding sequence); class 1 integron promoter
   1506..1562    +  CDS            GmR (fragment): gentamycin acetyltransferase; aacC1; confers resistance to gentamycin
   1569..2360    +  CDS            SmR: aminoglycoside adenylyltransferase (Murphy, 1985); aadA; confers resistance to spectinomycin and streptomycin
   2453..3041    +  rep_origin     ori: high-copy-number ColE1/pMB1/pBR322/pUC origin of replication
   3224..3316    +  CDS            lacI (fragment): lac repressor; lacI; The lac repressor binds to the lac operator to inhibit transcription in E. coli. This inhibition can be relieved by adding lactose or isopropyl-β-D-thiogalactopyranoside (IPTG).
   3371..3398    -  terminator     rrnB T2 terminator: transcription terminator T2 from the E. coli rrnB gene
   3530..3573    +  terminator     rrnB T1 terminator: Escherichia coli rrnB; transcription terminator T1 from the E. coli rrnB gene
