[The description below was written by a language model from this plasmid's Addgene catalogue record and pLannotate feature annotations shown in this document.]
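Description:
R777-E024 Hs.CDK4-nostop is a Gateway entry clone built on the pDonor-255 backbone, carrying the human CDK4 open reading frame (reference transcript NM_000075.3) with its stop codon removed. The full plasmid is about 3.6 kb, combining a roughly 2.7 kb backbone with the 909 bp insert. It is propagated in E. coli from a high-copy ColE1/pUC-type origin and selected with spectinomycin through the aadA aminoglycoside adenylyltransferase gene (SmR). This gene appears to be expressed from a class 1 integron-derived region, since fragments of the Pc promoter and of a gentamicin acetyltransferase gene lie just upstream. The rrnB T1 and T2 terminators lie between the origin and the cloning region, where they can shield the insert from read-through transcription. Short lacZα and lacI fragments are backbone remnants with no evident function.

The CDK4 coding sequence is flanked by attL recombination sites, so an LR Clonase reaction can transfer it directionally into a compatible destination vector. The automated annotation labels the upstream site attL3 and the downstream site a partial attL2; the record does not state which site pair the depositor intended, so this should be checked when choosing a destination vector. The entry clone has no promoter for expressing the insert, so promoter, tags and host range all come from the destination vector. Because the stop codon is absent, translation can continue through the downstream recombination site into a C-terminal tag or reporter, which is the stated purpose of the clone. CDK4 encodes the serine/threonine kinase that partners with D-type cyclins to phosphorylate RB family proteins and drive the G1/S transition, which suits this clone to building tagged CDK4 expression constructs for cell-cycle and cancer-related studies.
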