Addgene plasmid #70308: R777-E024 Hs.CDK4-nostop
Purpose: Gateway ORF clone of human CDK4 [NM_000075.3] without stop codon (for C-terminal fusions)
Depositing lab: Dominic Esposito. Depositing organization: National Cancer Institute (NCI).
Backbone
  Vector backbone: pDonor-255
  Backbone size w/o insert (bp): 2693
  Vector type: Gateway Entry Clone
Growth in bacteria
  Bacterial resistance: Spectinomycin, 50 μg/mL
  Growth temperature: 37°C
  Growth strain: DH10B
  Copy number: High Copy
Gene/Insert
  Gene/Insert name: CDK4
  Species: H. sapiens (human)
  Insert size (bp): 909
  GenBank ID: NM_000075.3
  Entrez Gene: CDK4 (a.k.a. CMM3, PSK-J3)
  Cloning method: Gateway Cloning
  Sequencing primers: 5′ M13F 23-mer (5'-CCCAGTCACGACGTTGTAAAACG); 3′ attLR 23-mer (5'-TAACATCAGAGATTTTGAGACAC)
Terms and licenses: Academic/Nonprofit Terms; Industry Terms: Not Available to Industry
How to cite: R777-E024 Hs.CDK4-nostop was a gift from Dominic Esposito (Addgene plasmid # 70308 ; http://n2t.net/addgene:70308 ; RRID:Addgene_70308)
