>Addgene plasmid #70308 | R777-E024 Hs.CDK4-nostop | addgene partial sequence | sequence record 129289 | pCR8_R1 5'-cgaaccgaacaggcttatgt-3'
GTGCGTCACCCGGCAACCTTGGGTAGCAGCGAAGTCGAGGCATTTCTGTCCTGGCTGGTCTAGAGGATCT
AAGCTTGCATGCAAATAATGATTTTATTTTGACTGATAGTGACCTGTTCGTTGCAACAAATTGATAAGCA
ATGCTTTCCTATAATGCCAACTTTGTACAAGAAAGTTGACTCCGGATTACCTTCATCCTTATGTAGATAA
GAGTGCTGCAGAGCTCGAAAGGCAGAGATTCGCTTGTGTGGGTTAAAAGTCAGCATTTCCAGCAGCAGCT
GTGCTCCCGACTCCTCCATCTCAGGTACCACCGACTGCACTGGGCGGGGCCCTCTGGGGGGAAAGGCTCC
ACGGGGCAGGGATACATCTCGAGGCCAGTCATCCTCTGGAGGCAGCCCAATCAGGTCAAAGATTTTGCCC
AACTGGTCGGCTTCAGAGTTTCCACAGAAGAGAGGCTTTCGACGAAACATCTCTGCAAAGATACAGCCAA
CACTCCACATGTCCACAGGTGTTGCATATGTGGACTGCAGAAGAACTTCGGGAGCTCGGTACCAGAGTGT
AACAACCACGGGTGTAAGTGCCATCTGGTAGCTGTAGATTCTGGCCAGGCCAAAGTCAGCCAGCTTGACT
GTTCCACCACTTGTCACCAGAATGTTCTCTGGCTTCAGATCTCGGTGAACGATGCAATTGGCATGAAGGA
AATCTAGGCCTCTTAGAAACTGGCGCATCAGATCCTTGATCGTTTCGGCTGGCAAGCCTGGTGGGGGTGC
CTTGTCCAGATATGTCCTTAGGTCCTGGTCTACATGCTCAAACACCAGGGTTACCTTGATCTCCCGGTCA
GTTCGGGATGTGGCACAGACGTCCATCAGCCGGACAACATTGGGATGCTCAAAAGCCTCCAGTCGCCTCA
GTAAAGCCACCTCACGAACTGTGCTGATGGGAAGGCCTCCTCCACCTCCTCCTCCAT
